Addgene plasmid #42157: pNH051
Depositing lab: Colin Dolphin. Depositing organization: King's College London. Publication: A simplified counter-selection recombineering protocol for creating fluorescent protein reporter constructs directly from C. elegans fosmid genomic clones. Hirani N, Westenberg M, Gami MS, Davis P, Hope IA, Dolphin CT. BMC Biotechnol. 2013 Jan 3;13(1):1. 10.1186/1472-6750-13-1 PubMed 23281894.
Backbone
  Vector backbone: pCC1Fos
  Backbone manufacturer: Eipcentre
  Backbone size w/o insert (bp): 8353
  Total vector size (bp): 10759
Growth in bacteria
  Bacterial resistance: Chloramphenicol and Tetracycline, 25 & 10 μg/mL
  Growth temperature: 37°C
  Growth strain: EPI300
  Growth instructions: pCC1Fos-based 'CopyControl' construct enabling transient induction of copy-number
  Copy number: Low Copy
Gene/Insert
  Gene/Insert name: GFP-RT-GFP
  Insert size (bp): 2406
Terms and licenses: Academic/Nonprofit Terms; Industry Terms: Not Available to Industry
Depositor comments: Single-copy vector under non-induced condition. Copy-number-inducible with arabinose enables transient induction of copy-number for DNA isolation, etc.
How to cite: pNH051 was a gift from Colin Dolphin (Addgene plasmid # 42157 ; http://n2t.net/addgene:42157 ; RRID:Addgene_42157)
