[The description below was written by a language model from this plasmid's Addgene catalogue record and pLannotate feature annotations shown in this document.]
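Description:
pNH051 is a bacterial construct built on the pCC1Fos "CopyControl" fosmid backbone and totals about 10.8 kb, of which roughly 2.4 kb is the insert named GFP-RT-GFP. The backbone carries the F-plasmid maintenance machinery: ori2 with its initiator repE and the incC region for single-copy replication, and the sopA/sopB/sopC partitioning system for stable inheritance. A separate oriV origin allows transient amplification of copy number. According to the depositor, this is triggered by arabinose in the EPI300 host, which is useful for recovering DNA from what is otherwise a single-copy plasmid. Backbone selection is by chloramphenicol, through the cat gene and its promoter. The feature table also annotates a complete β-lactamase (AmpR) gene with its promoter and a short f1 ori fragment, although ampicillin is not listed among the catalogue resistances.

In the insert, two partial GFP-type coding fragments of about 250 bp each flank an rpsL gene followed by tetA, which presumably explains the "RT" in the name. tetA, a tetracycline efflux pump, provides positive selection and accounts for the tetracycline resistance listed. Wild-type rpsL (ribosomal protein S12) is a standard counter-selection marker that confers dominant streptomycin sensitivity in a streptomycin-resistant host. The associated publication describes a simplified counter-selection recombineering method for building fluorescent protein reporters directly from C. elegans fosmid genomic clones. In that context, the GFP flanks would serve as homology arms, allowing the rpsL-tetA cassette to be replaced or resolved to give an intact GFP sequence. The record does not spell out the exact role of this particular plasmid in that workflow.
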