Features (pLannotate 1.2.2; 22 found; start..end, strand, type, name):
     23..169     +  CDS            yuaZ (fragment): YUAZ_ECO57 - Protein predicted: Swiss-Prot protein existence level 4. From Escherichia coli O157:H7.
    240..1100    -  CDS            AmpR: β-lactamase; bla; confers resistance to ampicillin, carbenicillin, and related antibiotics
   1101..1205    -  promoter       AmpR promoter: bla
   1232..1305    +  rep_origin     f1 ori (fragment) (sequence withheld): f1 bacteriophage origin of replication; arrow indicates direction of (+) strand synthesis
   1326..1577    +  CDS            cEGFP (fragment): cEGFP is a basic (constitutively fluorescent) green fluorescent protein published in 2008, derived from Aequorea victoria.
   1827..2198    +  CDS            rpsL (sequence withheld): RS12_ECOLI - Also known as strA. Experimental evidence at protein level: Swiss-Prot protein existence level 1. Cryo-EM studies suggest that S12 contacts the EF-Tu bound tRNA in the A-site during codon-recognition. This contact is most likely broken as the aminoacyl-tRNA moves into the peptidyl transferase center in the 50S subunit. From Escherichia coli (strain K12).
   2231..3418    +  CDS            tetA: TCR3_ECOLX - Experimental evidence at protein level: Swiss-Prot protein existence level 1. Resistance to tetracycline by an active tetracycline efflux. This is an energy-dependent process that decreases the accumulation of the antibiotic in whole cells. This protein functions as a metal- tetracycline/H(+) antiporter. From Escherichia coli. This protein is used as a marker in many commonly used cloning vectors, such as pBR322 and pACYC184.
   3478..3723    +  CDS            cEGFP (fragment): cEGFP is a basic (constitutively fluorescent) green fluorescent protein published in 2008, derived from Aequorea victoria.
   3750..3780    -  promoter       lac promoter: promoter for the E. coli lac operon
   3795..3816    -  protein_bind   CAP binding site: CAP binding activates transcription in the presence of cAMP. E. coli catabolite activator protein
   3829..3892    -  CDS            lacI (fragment): lac repressor; lacI; The lac repressor binds to the lac operator to inhibit transcription in E. coli. This inhibition can be relieved by adding lactose or isopropyl-β-D-thiogalactopyranoside (IPTG).
   3934..3951    +  promoter       tet promoter (fragment): E. coli promoter for tetracycline efflux protein gene
   4039..4695    -  CDS            cat: CAT_ECOLX - Experimental evidence at protein level: Swiss-Prot protein existence level 1. This enzyme is an effector of chloramphenicol resistance in bacteria. From Escherichia coli. This protein is used as a marker in many commonly used cloning vectors, such as pACYC184.
   4696..4798    -  promoter       cat promoter: promoter of the E. coli cat gene encoding chloramphenicol acetyltransferase
   4914..5258    +  CDS            resD (fragment): REDF_ECOLI - Also known as D. Protein inferred from homology: Swiss-Prot protein existence level 3. Acts as a repressor of transcription and as a site-specific resolvase that cleaves at the RfsF site. From Escherichia coli (strain K12).
   5656..6270    +  rep_origin     oriV: origin of replication for the bacterial F plasmid
   6346..6565    +  rep_origin     ori2: secondary origin of replication for the bacterial F plasmid; also known as oriS
   6656..7411    +  CDS            repE: replication initiation protein for the bacterial F plasmid; repE
   7414..7664    +  misc_feature   incC: incC; incompatibility region of the bacterial F plasmid
   7990..9165    +  CDS            sopA: partitioning protein for the bacterial F plasmid; sopA
   9165..10136   +  CDS            sopB: partitioning protein for the bacterial F plasmid; sopB
  10209..10682   +  misc_feature   sopC: sopC; centromere-like partitioning region of the bacterial F plasmid
>Addgene plasmid #42157 | pNH051 | depositor full sequence | sequence record 56943 | pNH051 sequence 10759 bps
AGAACGGAGTAACCTCGGTGTGCGGTTGTATGCCTGCTGTGGATTGCTGCTGTGTCCTGCTTATCCACAA
CATTTTGCGCACGGTTATGTGGACAAAATACCTGGTTACCCAGGCCGTGCCGGCACGTTAACCGGGCTGC
ATCCGATGCAAGTGTGTCGCTGTCGACGAGCTCGCGAGCTCGTCTGACGCTCAGTGGAACGAAAACTCAC
GTTAAGGGATTTTGGTCATGAATTAATTCTTACCAATGCTTAATCAGTGAGGCACCTATCTCAGCGATCT
GTCTATTTCGTTCATCCATAGTTGCCTGACTCCCCGTCGTGTAGATAACTACGATACGGGAGGGCTTACC
ATCTGGCCCCAGTGCTGCAATGATACCGCGAGACCCACGCTCACCGGCTCCAGATTTATCAGCAATAAAC
CAGCCAGCCGGAAGGGCCGAGCGCAGAAGTGGTCCTGCAACTTTATCCGCCTCCATCCAGTCTATTAATT
GTTGCCGGGAAGCTAGAGTAAGTAGTTCGCCAGTTAATAGTTTGCGCAACGTTGTTGCCATTGCTACAGG
CATCGTGGTGTCACGCTCGTCGTTTGGTATGGCTTCATTCAGCTCCGGTTCCCAACGATCAAGGCGAGTT
ACATGATCCCCCATGTTGTGCAAAAAAGCGGTTAGCTCCTTCGGTCCTCCGATCGTTGTCAGAAGTAAGT
TGGCCGCAGTGTTATCACTCATGGTTATGGCAGCACTGCATAATTCTCTTACTGTCATGCCATCCGTAAG
ATGCTTTTCTGTGACTGGTGAGTACTCAACCAAGTCATTCTGAGAATAGTGTATGCGGCGACCGAGTTGC
TCTTGCCCGGCGTCAATACGGGATAATACCGCGCCACATAGCAGAACTTTAAAAGTGCTCATCATTGGAA
AACGTTCTTCGGGGCGAAAACTCTCAAGGATCTTACCGCTGTTGAGATCCAGTTCGATGTAACCCACTCG
TGCACCCAACTGATCTTCAGCATCTTTTACTTTCACCAGCGTTTCTGGGTGAGCAAAAACAGGAAGGCAA
AATGCCGCAAAAAAGGGAATAAGGGCGACACGGAAATGTTGAATACTCATACTCTTCCTTTTTCAATATT
ATTGAAGCATTTATCAGGGTTATTGTCTCATGAGCGGATACATATTTGAATGTATTTAGAAAAATAAACA
AATAGGGGTTCCGCGCACATTTCCCCGAAAAGTGCCACCTG
[74 nt withheld, positions 1232-1305]
CCCTCAGCGCGGCCGCTAGCGGATCCTTAAAAATGAGTAAAGGAGAAGAACTTTTCACTGGAGTTGTCCC
AATTCTTGTTGAATTAGATGGTGATGTTAATGGGCACAAATTTTCTGTCAGTGGAGAGGGTGAAGGTGAT
GCAACATACGGAAAACTTACCCTTAAATTTATTTGCACTACTGGAAAACTACCTGTTCCATGGGTAAGTT
TAAACATATATATACTAACTAACCCTGATTATTTAAATTTTCAGCCAACACTTGTCACTACTGCTGTCGA
GATATGACGGTGTTCACAAAGTTCCTTAAATTTTACTTTTGGTTACATATTTTTTCTTTTTGAAACCAAA
TCTTTATCTTTGTAGCACTTTCACGGTAGCGAAACGTTAGTTTGAATGGAAAGATGCCTGCAGACACATA
AAGACACCAAACTCTCATCAATAGTTCCGTAAATTTTTATTGACAGAACTTATTGACGGCAGTGGCAGGT
GTCATAAAAAAAACCATGAGGGTAATAAATA
[372 nt withheld, positions 1827-2198]
TAATGGTTCTCCAACGCAGTCAGGCACCGTGTATGAAATCTAACAATGCGCTCATCGTCATCCTCGGCAC
CGTCACCCTGGATGCTGTAGGCATAGGCTTGGTTATGCCGGTACTGCCGGGCCTCTTGCGGGATATCGTC
CATTCCGACAGCATCGCCAGTCACTATGGCGTGCTGCTAGCGCTATATGCGTTGATGCAATTTCTATGCG
CACCCGTTCTCGGAGCACTGTCCGACCGCTTTGGCCGCCGCCCAGTCCTGCTCGCTTCGCTACTTGGAGC
CACTATCGACTACGCGATCATGGCGACCACACCCGTCCTGTGGATCCTCTACGCCGGACGCATCGTGGCC
GGCATCACCGGCGCCACAGGTGCGGTTGCTGGCGCCTATATCGCCGACATCACCGATGGGGAAGATCGGG
CTCGCCACTTCGGGCTCATGAGCGCTTGTTTCGGCGTGGGTATGGTGGCAGGCCCCGTGGCCGGGGGACT
GTTGGGCGCCATCTCCTTGCATGCACCATTCCTTGCGGCGGCGGTGCTCAACGGCCTCAACCTACTACTG
GGCTGCTTCCTAATGCAGGAGTCGCATAAGGGAGAGCGTCGACCGATGCCCTTGAGAGCCTTCAACCCAG
TCAGCTCCTTCCGGTGGGCGCGGGGCATGACTATCGTCGCCGCACTTATGACTGTCTTCTTTATCATGCA
ACTCGTAGGACAGGTGCCGGCAGCGCTCTGGGTCATTTTCGGCGAGGACCGCTTTCGCTGGAGCGCGACG
ATGATCGGCCTGTCGCTTGCGGTATTCGGAATCTTGCACGCCCTCGCTCAAGCCTTCGTCACTGGTCCCG
CCACCAAACGTTTCGGCGAGAAGCAGGCCATTATCGCCGGCATGGCGGCCGACGCGCTGGGCTACGTCTT
GCTGGCGTTCGCGACGCGAGGCTGGATGGCCTTCCCCATTATGATTCTTCTCGCTTCCGGCGGCATCGGG
ATGCCCGCGTTGCAGGCCATGCTGTCCAGGCAGGTAGATGACGACCATCAGGGACAGCTTCAAGGATCGC
TCGCGGCTCTTACCAGCCTAACTTCGATCACTGGACCGCTGATCGTCACGGCGATTTATGCCGCCTCGGC
GAGCACATGGAACGGGTTGGCATGGATTGTAGGCGCCGCCCTATACCTTGTCTGCCTCCCCGCGTTGCGT
CGCGGTGCATGGAGCCGGGCCACCTCGACCTGAATGGAAGCCGGCGGCACCTCGCTAACGGATTCACCAC
TCCAAGATTAAATTTTCAGAACTTCAAAATTAGACACAACATTGAAGATGGAAGCGTTCAACTAGCAGAC
CATTATCAACAAAATACTCCAATTGGCGATGGCCCTGTCCTTTTACCAGACAACCATTACCTGTCCACAC
AATCTGCCCTTTCGAAAGATCCCAACGAAAAGAGAGACCACATGGTCCTTCTTGAGTTTGTAACAGCTGC
TGGGATTACACATGGCATGGATGAACTATACAAATAGGGTACCGCGGCCGCGCTGAGGGGCTGGCCGCTC
ACAATTCCACACAACATACGAGCCGGAAGCATAAAGTGTAAAGCCTGGGGTGCCTAATGAGTGAGCTAAC
TCACATTAATTGCGTTGCGCTCACTGCCCGCTTTCCAGTCGGGAAACCTGTCGTGCCAGCTGCATTAATG
AATCGGCCAACGCGAACCCCTTGCGGCCGCCCGGGCCGTCGACCAATTCTCATGTTTGACAGCTTATCAT
CGAATTTCTGCCATTCATCCGCTTATTATCACTTATTCAGGCGTAGCAACCAGGCGTTTAAGGGCACCAA
TAACTGCCTTAAAAAAATTACGCCCCGCCCTGCCACTCATCGCAGTACTGTTGTAATTCATTAAGCATTC
TGCCGACATGGAAGCCATCACAAACGGCATGATGAACCTGAATCGCCAGCGGCATCAGCACCTTGTCGCC
TTGCGTATAATATTTGCCCATGGTGAAAACGGGGGCGAAGAAGTTGTCCATATTGGCCACGTTTAAATCA
AAACTGGTGAAACTCACCCAGGGATTGGCTGAGACGAAAAACATATTCTCAATAAACCCTTTAGGGAAAT
AGGCCAGGTTTTCACCGTAACACGCCACATCTTGCGAATATATGTGTAGAAACTGCCGGAAATCGTCGTG
GTATTCACTCCAGAGCGATGAAAACGTTTCAGTTTGCTCATGGAAAACGGTGTAACAAGGGTGAACACTA
TCCCATATCACCAGCTCACCGTCTTTCATTGCCATACGAAATTCCGGATGAGCATTCATCAGGCGGGCAA
GAATGTGAATAAAGGCCGGATAAAACTTGTGCTTATTTTTCTTTACGGTCTTTAAAAAGGCCGTAATATC
CAGCTGAACGGTCTGGTTATAGGTACATTGAGCAACTGACTGAAATGCCTCAAAATGTTCTTTACGATGC
CATTGGGATATATCAACGGTGGTATATCCAGTGATTTTTTTCTCCATTTTAGCTTCCTTAGCTCCTGAAA
ATCTCGATAACTCAAAAAATACGCCCGGTAGTGATCTTATTTCATTATGGTGAAAGTTGGAACCTCTTAC
GTGCCGATCAACGTCTCATTTTCGCCAAAAGTTGGCCCAGGGCTTCCCGGTATCAACAGGGACACCAGGA
TTTATTTATTCTGCGAAGTGATCTTCCGTCACAGGTATTTATTCGCGATAAGCTCATGGAGCGGCGTAAC
CGTCGCACAGGAAGGACAGAGAAAGCGCGGATCTGGGAAGTGACGGACAGAACGGTCAGGACCTGGATTG
GGGAGGCGGTTGCCGCCGCTGCTGCTGACGGTGTGACGTTCTCTGTTCCGGTCACACCACATACGTTCCG
CCATTCCTATGCGATGCACATGCTGTATGCCGGTATACCGCTGAAAGTTCTGCAAAGCCTGATGGGACAT
AAGTCCATCAGTTCAACGGAAGTCTACACGAAGGTTTTTGCGCTGGATGTGGCTGCCCGGCACCGGGTGC
AGTTTGCGATGCCGGAGTCTGATGCGGTTGCGATGCTGAAACAATTATCCTGAGAATAAATGCCTTGGCC
TTTATATGGAAATGTGGAACTGAGTGGATATGCTGTTTTTGTCTGTTAAACAGAGAAGCTGGCTGTTATC
CACTGAGAAGCGAACGAAACAGTCGGGAAAATCTCCCATTATCGTAGAGATCCGCATTATTAATCTCAGG
AGCCTGTGTAGCGTTTATAGGAAGTAGTGTTCTGTCATGATGCCTGCAAGCGGTAACGAAAACGATTTGA
ATATGCCTTCAGGAACAATAGAAATCTTCGTGCGGTGTTACGTTGAAGTGGAGCGGATTATGTCAGCAAT
GGACAGAACAACCTAATGAACACAGAACCATGATGTGGTCTGTCCTTTTACAGCCAGTAGTGCTCGCCGC
AGTCGAGCGACAGGGCGAAGCCCTCGGCTGGTTGCCCTCGCCGCTGGGCTGGCGGCCGTCTATGGCCCTG
CAAACGCGCCAGAAACGCCGTCGAAGCCGTGTGCGAGACACCGCGGCCGGCCGCCGGCGTTGTGGATACC
TCGCGGAAAACTTGGCCCTCACTGACAGATGAGGGGCGGACGTTGACACTTGAGGGGCCGACTCACCCGG
CGCGGCGTTGACAGATGAGGGGCAGGCTCGATTTCGGCCGGCGACGTGGAGCTGGCCAGCCTCGCAAATC
GGCGAAAACGCCTGATTTTACGCGAGTTTCCCACAGATGATGTGGACAAGCCTGGGGATAAGTGCCCTGC
GGTATTGACACTTGAGGGGCGCGACTACTGACAGATGAGGGGCGCGATCCTTGACACTTGAGGGGCAGAG
TGCTGACAGATGAGGGGCGCACCTATTGACATTTGAGGGGCTGTCCACAGGCAGAAAATCCAGCATTTGC
AAGGGTTTCCGCCCGTTTTTCGGCCACCGCTAACCTGTCTTTTAACCTGCTTTTAAACCAATATTTATAA
ACCTTGTTTTTAACCAGGGCTGCGCCCTGTGCGCGTGACCGCGCACGCCGAAGGGGGGTGCCCCCCCTTC
TCGAACCCTCCCGGTCGAGTGAGCGAGGAAGCACCAGGGAACAGCACTTATATATTCTGCTTACACACGA
TGCCTGAAAAAACTTCCCTTGGGGTTATCCACTTATCCACGGGGATATTTTTATAATTATTTTTTTTATA
GTTTTTAGATCTTCTTTTTTAGAGCGCCTTGTAGGCCTTTATCCATGCTGGTTCTAGAGAAGGTGTTGTG
ACAAATTGCCCTTTCAGTGTGACAAATCACCCTCAAATGACAGTCCTGTCTGTGACAAATTGCCCTTAAC
CCTGTGACAAATTGCCCTCAGAAGAAGCTGTTTTTTCACAAAGTTATCCCTGCTTATTGACTCTTTTTTA
TTTAGTGTGACAATCTAAAAACTTGTCACACTTCACATGGATCTGTCATGGCGGAAACAGCGGTTATCAA
TCACAAGAAACGTAAAAATAGCCCGCGAATCGTCCAGTCAAACGACCTCACTGAGGCGGCATATAGTCTC
TCCCGGGATCAAAAACGTATGCTGTATCTGTTCGTTGACCAGATCAGAAAATCTGATGGCACCCTACAGG
AACATGACGGTATCTGCGAGATCCATGTTGCTAAATATGCTGAAATATTCGGATTGACCTCTGCGGAAGC
CAGTAAGGATATACGGCAGGCATTGAAGAGTTTCGCGGGGAAGGAAGTGGTTTTTTATCGCCCTGAAGAG
GATGCCGGCGATGAAAAAGGCTATGAATCTTTTCCTTGGTTTATCAAACGTGCGCACAGTCCATCCAGAG
GGCTTTACAGTGTACATATCAACCCATATCTCATTCCCTTCTTTATCGGGTTACAGAACCGGTTTACGCA
GTTTCGGCTTAGTGAAACAAAAGAAATCACCAATCCGTATGCCATGCGTTTATACGAATCCCTGTGTCAG
TATCGTAAGCCGGATGGCTCAGGCATCGTCTCTCTGAAAATCGACTGGATCATAGAGCGTTACCAGCTGC
CTCAAAGTTACCAGCGTATGCCTGACTTCCGCCGCCGCTTCCTGCAGGTCTGTGTTAATGAGATCAACAG
CAGAACTCCAATGCGCCTCTCATACATTGAGAAAAAGAAAGGCCGCCAGACGACTCATATCGTATTTTCC
TTCCGCGATATCACTTCCATGACGACAGGATAGTCTGAGGGTTATCTGTCACAGATTTGAGGGTGGTTCG
TCACATTTGTTCTGACCTACTGAGGGTAATTTGTCACAGTTTTGCTGTTTCCTTCAGCCTGCATGGATTT
TCTCATACTTTTTGAACTGTAATTTTTAAGGAAGCCAAATTTGAGGGCAGTTTGTCACAGTTGATTTCCT
TCTCTTTCCCTTCGTCATGTGACCTGATATCGGGGGTTAGTTCGTCATCATTGATGAGGGTTGATTATCA
CAGTTTATTACTCTGAATTGGCTATCCGCGTGTGTACCTCTACCTGGAGTTTTTCCCACGGTGGATATTT
CTTCTTGCGCTGAGCGTAAGAGCTATCTGACAGAACAGTTCTTCTTTGCTTCCTCGCCAGTTCGCTCGCT
ATGCTCGGTTACACGGCTGCGGCGAGCGCTAGTGATAATAAGTGACTGAGGTATGTGCTCTTCTTATCTC
CTTTTGTAGTGTTGCTCTTATTTTAAACAACTTTGCGGTTTTTTGATGACTTTGCGATTTTGTTGTTGCT
TTGCAGTAAATTGCAAGATTTAATAAAAAAACGCAAAGCAATGATTAAAGGATGTTCAGAATGAAACTCA
TGGAAACACTTAACCAGTGCATAAACGCTGGTCATGAAATGACGAAGGCTATCGCCATTGCACAGTTTAA
TGATGACAGCCCGGAAGCGAGGAAAATAACCCGGCGCTGGAGAATAGGTGAAGCAGCGGATTTAGTTGGG
GTTTCTTCTCAGGCTATCAGAGATGCCGAGAAAGCAGGGCGACTACCGCACCCGGATATGGAAATTCGAG
GACGGGTTGAGCAACGTGTTGGTTATACAATTGAACAAATTAATCATATGCGTGATGTGTTTGGTACGCG
ATTGCGACGTGCTGAAGACGTATTTCCACCGGTGATCGGGGTTGCTGCCCATAAAGGTGGCGTTTACAAA
ACCTCAGTTTCTGTTCATCTTGCTCAGGATCTGGCTCTGAAGGGGCTACGTGTTTTGCTCGTGGAAGGTA
ACGACCCCCAGGGAACAGCCTCAATGTATCACGGATGGGTACCAGATCTTCATATTCATGCAGAAGACAC
TCTCCTGCCTTTCTATCTTGGGGAAAAGGACGATGTCACTTATGCAATAAAGCCCACTTGCTGGCCGGGG
CTTGACATTATTCCTTCCTGTCTGGCTCTGCACCGTATTGAAACTGAGTTAATGGGCAAATTTGATGAAG
GTAAACTGCCCACCGATCCACACCTGATGCTCCGACTGGCCATTGAAACTGTTGCTCATGACTATGATGT
CATAGTTATTGACAGCGCGCCTAACCTGGGTATCGGCACGATTAATGTCGTATGTGCTGCTGATGTGCTG
ATTGTTCCCACGCCTGCTGAGTTGTTTGACTACACCTCCGCACTGCAGTTTTTCGATATGCTTCGTGATC
TGCTCAAGAACGTTGATCTTAAAGGGTTCGAGCCTGATGTACGTATTTTGCTTACCAAATACAGCAATAG
TAATGGCTCTCAGTCCCCGTGGATGGAGGAGCAAATTCGGGATGCCTGGGGAAGCATGGTTCTAAAAAAT
GTTGTACGTGAAACGGATGAAGTTGGTAAAGGTCAGATCCGGATGAGAACTGTTTTTGAACAGGCCATTG
ATCAACGCTCTTCAACTGGTGCCTGGAGAAATGCTCTTTCTATTTGGGAACCTGTCTGCAATGAAATTTT
CGATCGTCTGATTAAACCACGCTGGGAGATTAGATAATGAAGCGTGCGCCTGTTATTCCAAAACATACGC
TCAATACTCAACCGGTTGAAGATACTTCGTTATCGACACCAGCTGCCCCGATGGTGGATTCGTTAATTGC
GCGCGTAGGAGTAATGGCTCGCGGTAATGCCATTACTTTGCCTGTATGTGGTCGGGATGTGAAGTTTACT
CTTGAAGTGCTCCGGGGTGATAGTGTTGAGAAGACCTCTCGGGTATGGTCAGGTAATGAACGTGACCAGG
AGCTGCTTACTGAGGACGCACTGGATGATCTCATCCCTTCTTTTCTACTGACTGGTCAACAGACACCGGC
GTTCGGTCGAAGAGTATCTGGTGTCATAGAAATTGCCGATGGGAGTCGCCGTCGTAAAGCTGCTGCACTT
ACCGAAAGTGATTATCGTGTTCTGGTTGGCGAGCTGGATGATGAGCAGATGGCTGCATTATCCAGATTGG
GTAACGATTATCGCCCAACAAGTGCTTATGAACGTGGTCAGCGTTATGCAAGCCGATTGCAGAATGAATT
TGCTGGAAATATTTCTGCGCTGGCTGATGCGGAAAATATTTCACGTAAGATTATTACCCGCTGTATCAAC
ACCGCCAAATTGCCTAAATCAGTTGTTGCTCTTTTTTCTCACCCCGGTGAACTATCTGCCCGGTCAGGTG
ATGCACTTCAAAAAGCCTTTACAGATAAAGAGGAATTACTTAAGCAGCAGGCATCTAACCTTCATGAGCA
GAAAAAAGCTGGGGTGATATTTGAAGCTGAAGAAGTTATCACTCTTTTAACTTCTGTGCTTAAAACGTCA
TCTGCATCAAGAACTAGTTTAAGCTCACGACATCAGTTTGCTCCTGGAGCGACAGTATTGTATAAGGGCG
ATAAAATGGTGCTTAACCTGGACAGGTCTCGTGTTCCAACTGAGTGTATAGAGAAAATTGAGGCCATTCT
TAAGGAACTTGAAAAGCCAGCACCCTGATGCGACCACGTTTTAGTCTACGTTTATCTGTCTTTACTTAAT
GTCCTTTGTTACAGGCCAGAAAGCATAACTGGCCTGAATATTCTCTCTGGGCCCACTGTTCCACTTGTAT
CGTCGGTCTGATAATCAGACTGGGACCACGGTCCCACTCGTATCGTCGGTCTGATTATTAGTCTGGGACC
ACGGTCCCACTCGTATCGTCGGTCTGATTATTAGTCTGGGACCACGGTCCCACTCGTATCGTCGGTCTGA
TAATCAGACTGGGACCACGGTCCCACTCGTATCGTCGGTCTGATTATTAGTCTGGGACCATGGTCCCACT
CGTATCGTCGGTCTGATTATTAGTCTGGGACCACGGTCCCACTCGTATCGTCGGTCTGATTATTAGTCTG
GAACCACGGTCCCACTCGTATCGTCGGTCTGATTATTAGTCTGGGACCACGGTCCCACTCGTATCGTCGG
TCTGATTATTAGTCTGGGACCACGATCCCACTCGTGTTGTCGGTCTGATTATCGGTCTGGGACCACGGTC
CCACTTGTATTGTCGATCAGACTATCAGCGTGAGACTACGATTCCATCAATGCCTGTCAAGGGCAAGTAT
TGACATGTCGTCGTAACCTGT
