>Addgene plasmid #42157 | pNH051 | addgene partial sequence | sequence record 60536 | lac_promoter
CCTATTTGTATAGTTCATCCATGCCATGTGTAATCCCAGCAGCTGTTACAAACTCAAGAAGGACCATGTG
GTCTCTCTTTTCGTTGGGATCTTTCGAAAGGGCAGATTGTGTGGACAGGTAATGGTTGTCTGGTAAAAGG
ACAGGGCCATCGCCAATTGGAGTATTTTGTTGATAATGGTCTGCTAGTTGAACGCTTCCATCTTCAATGT
TGTGTCTAATTTTGAAGTTCTGAAAATTTAATCTTGGAGTGGTGAATCCGTTAGCGAGGTGCCGCCGGCT
TCCATTCAGGTCGAGGTGGCCCGGCTCCATGCACCGCGACGCAACGCGGGGAGGCAGACAAGGTATAGGG
CGGCGCCTACAATCCATGCCAACCCGTTCCATGTGCTCGCCGAGGCGGCATAAATCGCCGTGACGATCAG
CGGTCCAATGATCGAAGTTAGGCTGGTAAGAGCCGCGAGCGATCCTTGAAGCTGTCCCTGATGGTCGTCA
TCTACCTGCCTGGACAGCATGGCCTGCAACGCGGG
