>Addgene plasmid #42157 | pNH051 | addgene partial sequence | sequence record 60537 | Amp-R 5'-ATAATACCGCGCCACATAGC-3'
AACTCTCAAGGATCTTACCGCTGTTGAGATCCAGTTCGATGTAACCCACTCGTGCACCCAACTGATCTTC
AGCATCTTTTACTTTCACCAGCGTTTCTGGGTGAGCAAAAACAGGAAGGCAAAATGCCGCAAAAAAGGGA
ATAAGGGCGACACGGAAATGTTGAATACTCATACTCTTCCTTTTTCAATATTATTGAAGCATTTATCAGG
GTTATTGTCTCATGAGCGGATACATATTTGAATGTATTTAGAAAAATAAACAAATAGGGGTTCCGCGCAC
ATTTCCCCGAAAAGTGCCACCTG
[74 nt withheld, positions 304-377]
CCCTCAGCGCGGCCGCTAGCGGATCCTTAAAAATGAGTAAAGGAGAAGAACTTTTCACTGGAGTTGTCCC
AATTCTTGTTGAATTAGATGGTGATGTTAATGGGCACAAATTTTCTGTCAGTGGAGAGGGTGAAGGTGAT
GCAACATACGGAAAACTTACCCTTAAATTTATTTGCACTACTGGAAAACTACCTGTTCCATGGGTAAGTT
TAAACATATATATACTAACTAACCCTGATTATTTAAATTTTCAGCCAACACTTGTCACTACTGCTGTCGA
GATATGACGGTGTTCACAAAGTTCCTTAAATTTTACTTTTGGTTACATATTTT
